>Addgene plasmid #198449 | pAWP78-PVCpnf_pvc13-Ad5RGDPK7_Δpvc10 | addgene full sequence | sequence record 388696 | Addgene NGS Result
GAACGTGAAGGTGATCGGCTCGCCGATAGGGGTGCGCTTCGCGTACTCCAACACCTGCTGCCACACCAGT
TCGTCATCGTCGGCCCGCAGCTCGACGCCGGTGTAGGTGATCTTCACGTCCTTGTTGACGTGGAAAATGA
CCTTGTTTTGCAGCGCCTCGCGCGGGATTTTCTTGTTGCGCGTGGTGAACAGGGCAGAGCGGGCCGTGTC
GTTTGGCATCGCTCGCATCGTGTCCGGCCACGGCGCAATATCGAACAAGGAAAGCTGCATTTCCTTGATC
TGCTGCTTCGTGTGTTTCAGCAACGCGGCCTGCTTGGCCTCGCTGACCTGTTTTGCCAGGTCCTCGCCGG
CGGTTTTTCGCTTCTTGGTCGTCATAGTTCCTCGCGTGTCGATGGTCATCGACTTCGCCAAACCTGCCGC
CTCCTGTTCGAGACGACGCGAACGCTCCACGGCGGCCGATGGCGCGGGCAGGGCAGGGGGAGCCAGTTGC
ACGCTGTCGCGCTCGATCTTGGCCGTAGCTTGCTGGACCATCGAGCCGACGGACTGGAAGGTTTCGCGGG
GCGCACGCATGACGGTGCGGCTTGCGATGGTTTCGGCATCCTCGGCGGAAAACCCCGCGTCGATCAGTTC
TTGCCTGTATGCCTTCCGGTCAAACGTCCGATTCATTCACCCTCCTTGCGGGATTGCCCCGACTCACGCC
GGGGCAATGTGCCCTTATTCCTGATTTGACCCGCCTGGTGCCTTGGTGTCCAGATAATCCACCTTATCGG
CAATGAAGTCGGTCCCGTAGACCGTCTGGCCGTCCTTCTCGTACTTGGTATTCCGAATCTTGCCCTGCAC
GAATACCAGCTCCGCGAAGTCGCTCTTCTTGATGGAGCGCATGGGGACGTGCTTGGCAATCACGCGCACC
CCCCGGCCGTTTTAGCGGCTAAAAAAGTCATGGCTCTGCCCTCGGGCGGACCACGCCCATCATGACCTTG
CCAAGCTCGTCCTGCTTCTCTTCGATCTTCGCCAGCAGGGCGAGGATCGTGGCATCACCGAACCGCGCCG
TGCGCGGGTCGTCGGTGAGCCAGAGTTTCAGCAGGCCGCCCAGGCGGCCCAGGTCGCCATTGATGCGGGC
CAGCTCGCGGACGTGCTCATAGTCCACGACGCCCGTGATTTTGTAGCCCTGGCCGACGGCCAGCAGGTAG
GCCTACAGGCTCATGCCGGCCGCCGCCGCCTTTTCCTCAATCGCTCTTCGTTCGTCTGGAAGGCAGTACA
CCTTGATAGGTGGGCTGCCCTTCCTGGTTGGCTTGGTTTCATCAGCCATCCGCTTGCCCTCATCTGTTAC
GCCGGCGGTAGCCGGCCAGCCTCGCAGAGCAGGATTCCCGTTGAGCACCGCCAGGTGCGAATAAGGGACA
GTGAAGAAGGAACACCCGCTCGCGGGTGGGCCTACTTCACCTATCCTGCCCGGCTGACGCCGTTGGATAC
ACCAAGGAAAGTCTACACGAACCCTTTGGCAAAATCCTGTATATCGTGCGAAAAAGGATGGATATACCGA
AAAAATCGCTATAATGACCCCGAAGCAGGGTTATGCAGCGGAAAAGATCCGTCGACCCTTTCCGACGCTC
ACCGGGCTGGTTGCCCTCGCCGCTGGGCTGGCGGCCGTCTATGGCCCTGCAAACGCGCCAGAAACGCCGT
CGAAGCCGTGTGCGAGACACCGCGGCCGCCGGCGTTGTGGATACCTCGCGGAAAACTTGGCCCTCACTGA
CAGATGAGGGGCGGACGTTGACACTTGAGGGGCCGACTCACCCGGCGCGGCGTTGACAGATGAGGGGCAG
GCTCGATTTCGGCCGGCGACGTGGAGCTGGCCAGCCTCGCAAATCGGCGAAAACGCCTGATTTTACGCGA
GTTTCCCACAGATGATGTGGACAAGCCTGGGGATAAGTGCCCTGCGGTATTGACACTTGAGGGGCGCGAC
TACTGACAGATGAGGGGCGCGATCCTTGACACTTGAGGGGCAGAGTGCTGACAGATGAGGGGCGCACCTA
TTGACATTTGAGGGGCTGTCCACAGGCAGAAAATCCAGCATTTGCAAGGGTTTCCGCCCGTTTTTCGGCC
ACCGCTAACCTGTCTTTTAACCTGCTTTTAAACCAATATTTATAAACCTTGTTTTTAACCAGGGCTGCGC
CCTGTGCGCGTGACCGCGCACGCCGAAGGGGGGTGCCCCCCCTTCTCGAACCCTCCCGGCCCGCTAACGC
GGGCCTCCCATCCCCCCAGGGGCTGCGCCCCTCGGCCGCGAACGGCCTCACCCCAAAAATGGCAGCCAAG
CTGACCCGCTAGGGACGTGAAGTCGATTCCTTCGATGGTTAGCAATCAAAGACTCAGAGTGCTGTCTGGA
GCGTGAATCTAACGGTACGTATCTCGATTGCTCGGTCGCTATTCGCACTCTGCGAAAGTTCGTACCGCTC
ATTCACTAGGTTGCGAATCATGACCAAAATCCCTTAACGTGAGTTTTCGTTCCACTGAGCGTCAGACCCC
GTAGAAAAGATCAAAGGATCTTCTTGAGATCCTTTTTTTCTGCGCGTAATCTGCTGCTTGCAAACAAAAA
AACCACCGCTACCAGCGGTGGTTTGTTTGCCGGATCAAGAGCTACCAACTCTTTTTCCGAAGGTAACTGG
CTTCAGCAGAGCGCAGATACCAAATACTGTYCTTCTAGTGTAGCCGTAGTTAGGCCACCACTTCAAGAAC
TCTGTAGCACCGCCTACATACCTCGCTCTGCTAATCCTGTTACCAGTGGCTGCTGCCAGTGGYGATAAGT
CGTGTCTTACCGGGTTGGACTCAAGACGATAGTTACCGGATAAGGCGCAGCGGTCGGGCTGAACGGGGGG
TTCGTGCACACAGCCCAGCTTGGAGCGAACGACCTACACCGAACTGAGATACCTACAGCGTGAGCTATGA
GAAAGCGCCACGCTTCCCGAAGGGAGAAAGGCGGACAGGTATCCGGTAAGCGGCAGGGTCGGAACAGGAG
AGCGCACGAGGGAGCTTCCAGGGGGAAACGCCTGGTATCTTTATAGTCCTGTCGGGTTTCGCCACCTCTG
ACTTGAGCGTCGATTTTTGTGATGCTCGTCAGGGGGGCGGAGCCTATGGAAAAACGCCAGCAACGCGGCC
TTTTTACGGTTCCTGGCCTTTTGCTGGCCTTTTGCTCACATGTTCTTTCCTGCGTTATCCCCTGATTCTG
TGGATAACCGTATTACCGCCTTTGAGTGAGCTGTCGCGAATGCATCTAGATATAATTACATCTTCATCAT
TCGGTATTTTAAATGACATATATCCTCCTTCCGAATAGTTTTAATGGTGATGTTCGATTGGACAGTGTTT
TCCATTATTAAAATTTTAAGTATCACATCATGTTTAATGAAGGATTGATGTTTATTAGAATATTCATAAT
AGCTTTGTCTTTGCCTCTATGTAAATGAAATTGCATAAAAAGCAAATTGCATTATTGGCAATGTACTTAT
TCTGGATTTTTCGGCACGATAAATTATTGGTGTAAGTTTTATATCATGAGTAAAAATTCGGAATGATATT
CCTGTCATTTTGTGGCGGTAGCGTTACTCAAGATATTATCCTACATCATATGTTGATTATTGTAATCAAT
CGAGCTATTTTTTGTCTAAAAAGGGGCTTTTATGTCTACAAGTACATCTCAAATTGCGGTTGAATATCCT
ATTCCTGTCTATCGCTTTATTGTTTCTGTCGGAGATGAGAAAATTCCATTTAATAGTGTTTCAGGATTAG
ATATTAGTTATGACACCATTGAATACCGAGATGGTGTTGGTAATTGGTTCAAAATGCCGGGTCAGAGTCA
GAGCACTAATATCACCTTGCGTAAAGGCGTTTTCCCGGGGAAAACAGAACTGTTTGATTGGATTAACTCT
ATTCAGCTTAATCAGGTAGAGAAAAAGGATATTACCATCAGTTTAACTAATGATGCAGGTACCGAATTAT
TAATGACCTGGAATGTTTCTAATGCTTTTCCCACTTCATTGACTTCACCTTCATTTGATGCCACCAGTAA
TGATATTGCAGTACAGGAAATTACGCTGATGGCAGATCGGGTGATTATGCAGGCTGTTTGAAGCATTGAT
ATTTAATCATCTCATATAAGGGAACTTTTATGACAACCGTTACCAGTTATCCTGGCGTTTATATTGAAGA
ATTAAATAGCCTGGCCTTGTCAGTTTCAAATAGCGCCACAGCGGTTCCTGTTTTTGCTGTGGACGAACAA
AACCAATATATTAGTGAAGATAATGCAATCCGTATTAATTCGTGGATGGATTATCTTAATCTGATTGGCA
ATTTTAATAATGAAGACAAATTAGATGTTTCTGTGCGTGCTTATTTTGCCAATGGAGGTGGATATTGTTA
TCTCGTCAAAACAACGAGTTTAGAAAAAATTATTCCAACCTTGGATGATGTAACCTTATTGGTTGCTGCG
GGCGAAGATATTAAAACGACAGTAGATGTTTTATGTCAGCCAGGAAAAGGGTTATTCGCAGTCTTTGATG
GCCCTGAAACAGAGTTGACTATCAACGGTGCGGAAGAGGCAAAACAAGCCTATACCGCCACACCATTCGC
TGCGGTTTATTATCCTTGGTTGAAAGCGGATTGGGCTAACATAGATATTCCACCCAGTGCAGTGATGGCG
GGAGTTTATGCATCGGTGGATTTATCCCGTGGTGTATGGAAAGCGCCTGCCAATGTTGCGTTGAAAGGGG
GCCTGGAACCTAAATTTTTAGTCACGGATGAATTGCAGGGTGAATATAACACTGGCCGCGCTATCAATAT
GATTCGTAATTTCAGTAACACAGGTACTACGGTTTGGGGTGCAAGAACCCTGGAAGATAAAGACAATTGG
CGTTATGTTCCAGTGCGACGCTTGTTTAATTCTGTGGAGCGGGATATCAAGCGTGCCATGAGCTTTGCTA
TGTTCGAGCCTAATAATCAGCCTACTTGGGAGCGGGTACGGGCGGCGATTAGCAACTACCTTTATAGCCT
GTGGCAACAGGGGGGATTAGCTGGCAGCAAAGAAGAAGACGCTTATTTTGTGCAAATTGGTAAAGGTATA
ACGATGACACAGGAGCAGATTGATGCAGGGCAAATGATTGTTAAAGTCGGTTTGGCTGCTGTACGGCCTG
CGGAATTTATCATTCTCCAGTTTACGCAAGATGTAGAACAGCGTTAATCATATGATTATGAGGAGTTATC
ATGTCTGCTATTCTGAAAGCGCCTGGCGTTTATATTGAAGAAGACGCTTCCCTAGCGTTGTCTGTCAGTA
ACAGCGCGACTGCCGTGCCTGTTTTTATCGGAAAATTTACTCCGACAGTGGTTGATTCAATCCAAGTCTG
TACCCGTATCAGCAACTGGCTTGAATTCACTTCCTCTTTTTCCCTAGCTCCAACAGTTGAGATTGTTGTC
CAATCTAACACTGAATCTGAATCTGAATCTGAAACTTACCACTATATTGAGACAATCAATCTATCTCCAG
CTGTGGAAGCATTGCGACTCTATTTTCAAAATGGCGGAGGAGCTTGCTATATCTACCCATTAAATGATGC
TGAAGATGAATTGGTTCTGGCGGCCATACCAGAAGTCATTGAACAGAAAGGTGATATTACTCTGTTGGTT
TGCCCGGAACTCGATCTGGATTACAAAACTAAGATCTATGGCGCAGTGAGCTCACTGTTGAATGATAACA
AAGTGGGCTATTTCCTGATTGCGGATAGCAATGATGGAGAATCTGTGTCAGGAGTATGGAATAGTGCTAA
GGCCGCCGCCTATTATCCCCAGTTGGAAACTAACCTAAAATTTTCCACGTTGCCTGGGGATAAGGACATT
CGTATCAGCGGTTATCAGGATGATGATGAAACACATAAACCGAAAAACTTGGATGAGCTCAGGACAATCA
ACGAGGCGTTGGCACAGGATATTGATGCAAGATTGCTCGAGGAGAAACAACGTGCTGTCATCATTCCGCC
AAGTGCTGCCATTGCGGGCATTTATTGCCAAACGGATAATCGTCGCGGTGTTTGGAAAGCGCCAGCCAAC
GTTGCGCTCACAGGGATCGGGAGTTTGCTTGATAAGGTAGACGATGAACGGCAGGGAGAGATGAATGACA
AGGGAATCAATGTCATCCGTTCATTTACCGACCGTGGTTTTATGGTCTGGGGAGCCCGTACTTGTGTGGA
CGCTGCCAACATCAGCTGGCGTTATATTCCTGTTCGTCGCCTGTTCAATTCCGTTGAACGAGATATCCGC
CAGGCGCTACGCGCTGTGTTGTTTGAAACTAATAGTCAGCCTACCTGGGTACGTGCTAAGGCTGCCGTTG
ATCAATATCTTTATACCCTTTGGCAGAAAAATGCATTGATGGGTGCTCGCCCGGAAGAAGCTTATTTTGT
GCAAATTGGTCAGGATATCACCATGTCCGAGGCTGATATTAAACAGGGTAAGATGATCATGACTGTTGGT
TTGGCAGCAGTGCGGCCAGCTGAGTTCATCATTCTGCAATTTACGCAGGATGTTGTTCAGTAATCTCCAT
GACTAAACGCCAGGCACTGTATTGACAGTGCCTACTCTAACCATCTTGGAGGAGGTGATGATGATGGAGA
GACTCCAACCGGGTGTGACTTTAACAGAAAGTATAATCACGATGGGTCAGCAAGAGATACCCAGTGCTGT
GCCGGTGTTTATTGGTTACACCGTTCGTTATCCGGAACAATCGGAAGCATCAGTCCGTATCGACAGTTTG
GCCGAGTATACCAGCCTGTTTGGTGACGACCATGTGATGATGTTTGCTGTCAGGCACTATTTTGATAATG
GCGGGCAACAGGCATTTGTTTTACCCCTGAAGGACAATATGCCATCAGTGGAGATGACCACAGCTGAAGC
GGAAAATCTGATAGCCGCATTGCGCTCTGCTACGGTTAGCGAAGCCATTGGTGGGCATAGTCAGATTACA
CTGATTTTGGTACCGGATATGGCTCGGCTTAATGACAGTGATATTGATGACTCCTCAACCCAGGTAAGCC
TGTGGTCCCAAGGCTGGGAGGCGCTGCTGCAATTGAGTCAGGTTAGGCCCAACCTCTTTGTGCTGTTAGA
TGCGCCGGATAATGTTGAACAGGCGCAGAAGTGTATGACAACGCTATCGTCAGATTATCGTCAATGGGGG
GCAGCATATTGGCCTCGTCTGGAAACTACCTATCAGAAAGAAATATCTGGCAAGGACAATGAATCTCAGG
GAATTTTCCAGGGGACTGTTCTGTCACCCACAGCCGCGGTCGCAGCGGTAATTCAACGCACGGATAACGA
CGCGGGTGTTTGGAAAGCACCGGCCAATATTGCCTTATCCCAGGTTATTCGACCTGTTAAATCTTATCTT
CAGGGAAGTGTACTGTTTAACAGCAGCGGCACTTCGCTCAATGTGATCCGCAGTTTCCCAGGTAAGGGCA
TACGGGTATGGGGATGCCGCACTCTGGAAAACACGGATAATACGCAGTGGCGCTATCTGCAAACACGTCG
GCTGGTTTCCTATGTAACAGCGCATTTGACCCAATTGGCTCGCATGTATGTCTTCGAGCCAAATAATGAA
CTTACCTGGATGAAGTTAAAAGGACAAAGTTACAACTGGTTACGGCAATTATGGTTGCAGGGTGGCTTGT
ATGGTTCACAGGAGGATGAGGCATTTAACATTCTGTTAGGCGTAAACGAGACGATGACTGAGGATGATGT
TCGTGCAGGAAAAATGATCATGAAAGTTGAGTTGGCTGTGTTGTTTCCTGCCGAATTTATTGAGATCAGT
TTGGTGTTTAATACCCAAACAGAGGCGCTGTCTTAAGAAGGAAAAAGTACGATGAACGATTATTACACAC
CCGTGGTATCCCATCGTTTTATGGCGAGTTTTATTTTTAACCGCATTCCCGATCCGCTGGATATTCGTTT
TCAGCGTATCTCTGGCCTTAGTCGGGAACTACAGGTGACTCAGTACAGTGAGGGAGGAGAAAATGCCCGT
AATAACTATTTAGCTGAGAAAATCCAACACGGTACGTTGACTTTGGAACGGGGCGTGATGACAGTCTCGC
CATTGACCTGGATGTTTGATCGGGTATTGAGTGGTGAAAAAATCGCTTATGCCGATGTGGTGGTGATGCT
ACTGAATGAAAATTCACTGCCATTGTCCAGTTGGACGTTGAGCAATGCGCTGCCGGTACGCTGGCAAACC
AGCGACTTTGACGCTAACAGCAATGCCATATTGGTGAATACCCTTGAATTGCGTTACCAGGATATGCGCT
GGCTTGGAGTCAAAATATGACAGTAGAAATCAGAGAGTTACTTATCCAGGCAAAGGTAGTGCCATCAACA
CGACCGACTGAATCAGAACGGCAAAACCATTCTTTGATACAGGAAAGTCTGGATGAGGCGACTTGGGTGG
AAACGATAAAACGCGAAGTGTTGGCCGCATTACGCGATGAGGAAGGGTGGCGTCCATGAGTCTGATTGAA
CGTGGTTTAGCTAAGCTGACAATTAATGCTTATAAGGATAGGGAAGGGAAGATACGGGCAGGAACGTTGC
AGGCCATGTATAACCCTGACTCCTTGCAACTGGATTACCAAACGGATTATCAGCAATCCCAAGCGATTAA
TAGCGAAAAGCAAAGTAGCATTTATGTACAGGCCAAGCCCGCAGGGTTATCACTTGAATTAATTTTTGAT
GCCACGATGCCGGGTAACAAAACCCCCATTGAAGAGCAGCTCATGCAGCTCAAGCAACTGTGCAGTGTGG
ATGCAACCAGTAACGAGACGCGATTCCTGCAAGTTAAATGGGGCAAAATGCGTTGGGAAAGTCGGGGTTA
CTTTGCTGGCAGGGCCAAGAGTTTGTCTGTGAATTACACTTTGTTTGATCGTGATGCGACTCCCTTGAGG
GTACGGGTAATATTGGCATTAGTGGCTGATGAAAGTCTGGTGTTGCAGGAGACTGAACAAAATCTGCAAT
CTCCGGCAAAAATCGCATTACGCATACAGGATGGGGTATCTCTGGCTCTGATGGCAGCCAGTACGGCATC
AACATTGTCAGGCGGTGTGGATTATCTGACGCTGGCCTGGCAAAACGGTCTGGATAATCTCAATGGGTTC
GTTCCGGGTGAAATATTGCAGGCCACCAGGGGAGACGAATCATGAGCCACCAACTGAAAATTATTGCAGA
TGGTAAGGCACTGTCACTTTTGGCCGCGGTAGATGTGGACACCTGTTATCGGGTTAACAGTATACCTTCT
GCGACATTGAAACTGAGCGTACCGGATAGGCCACTCTCTTCTTTCAGTCAGACGGATGTTCAGACAGAAC
TGGCCCACTGTCAGGTAGGGAAAACCCTGCGTCTGGAATTGATTGATGGTAGCAAAAAATGGGTGCTGTT
TAATGGTCTTATTACCCGTAAGGCTCTGAGAATTAAGAATAAGCAATTATTGCTCACTCTGGTTGTCAAG
CATCGGTTGCAACTGATGGTGGATACCCAGCATTCACAGCTGTTTAAAGACAAAAGCGAAAAAGCGATCT
TAAGCACGCTATTGAATCAGACCGGAATCAATGCTCGCTTCGGAAAGATAGCGGCGTTAGATCAAAAGCA
TGAACAGATGGTGCAATTTCGTTGTTCAGACTGGCATTTTCTGTTGTGCCGACTGTCGGCAACCGGTGCA
TGGTTGTTACCTGCCATAGAAGACGTTCAGTTTGTTCAACCTGATGCTCTGAAATCAAACTCAGCCTATA
CCTTGAAGAGCAGGGGGGATGAGAACAAAGACATCGTTGTCAAGGATGCTTACTGGCAGTTTGACAATCA
AATCAACCCCGCTTTGCTGGAAGTCAGTGGCTGGGATATCAGTAAGCAGCAGGTACAATCAGGCGGTCGC
TACGGAAAAATCGCGTTGGGTAAGGCGGCACTCTCTCCTGATGGATTGGCATCCCTTAATAAAACGGGTT
GGGACATTTGTTATAGCAGTCCGTTAACAACCCAGGAAAGCGGTTATCTGGCACAGGGATTATTGCTTAA
CCAGCGCATTTCTGGGGTGACAGGAGAATTTTTGCTCAAAGGAGATGGGCGTTACCAGTTGGGAGACAAC
ATTCAGCTGACTGGATTTGGTTCACAGTTAGATGGTACGGCAAGCATTACTGAGGTTCGCCACCGTCTTA
ATCGGCGAATTGATTGGGAAACCACGGTGAGCATTGGTTTACAACATGAATATTTGCCGATATTACCTGA
TGCTCCCGAACTACATATTGCGACAGTAGCGAAATATCAGCAGGACAGTGCGGTGTTAAACCGTATCCCC
ATTATTCTGCCGGTACTGAATCGTCCCAATGAATTTTTGTGGGCCAGATTGGGGAAACCTTATGCTAGCC
ATGAAAGCGGTTTCTGTTTTTACCCAGAGCCAGGTGACGAAGTTATTATTGGTTTTTTTGAAAATGATCC
GCGTTATCCAGTTATTTTAGGTGCTATGCATAATCCGAAAAATAAGGCCCCTTTTGAACCAACCCAAGAT
AATAGGGAAAAAGTATTGATCGTTAAAAAAGGTGAAGCGCAACAACAATTAGTCATTGATGGCAAAGAGA
AAATGATCCGAATTAATGCGGGTGAAAATCAAATAATGCTTCAGCAAGATAAAGACATTTCTCTGTCAAC
GAAAAAAGAATTAACACTGAAAGCGCAGACAATGAATGCCACGATGGATAAATCATTGGCAATGTCCGGG
AAAAACAGTGTTGAAATCAAAGGCGCAAAAATTAATCTTACCCAATGAAAGGTGACGATGAATGGAAAAT
CAAATACTGACACAACTCTATGGTCGTGGTTGGGCTTTTCCTCCGGTCTTTTCCCTTGAAAAGGGGGTAG
AGATGGCTGAAGGGGCGGAAGATGTGAGACAAAGTTTGCAGATTCTGTTTAGTACTGAGCCGGGGGAACG
TCTTATGCGTGAAAATTATGGCTGCGGATTAAATGATTTTATGTTTGAAAATATCCGCAATGAACTTATT
GCTGAAATTGAATCCCATATCCATGACAACGTATTACGATATGAACCCCGGGCTGATATGACTGATATTC
AGGTTCGTCAATCCCCTGGCATGGGGAATACTTTGCAAGTGCAGGTCATGTATCGCCTGAGAGGGAGTGA
TATCAATCAACAAATCCAGGGAGTACTTGCACTGAGTGAAGGCCGGGTGACGGAGGTAGTATGAGTGAAG
CGATTGTGGTGGATGGTGACGTGTTACAGTTTGATCCCAACTTTGGCAATCGGCAGGTGACGGTTCCCAG
CCCAGGAAAAATTAGCGGCACAGGACATGCGCAGGTAAGTGGAAAAAAATAATGTATTCTGGGGGATGAG
AAACAGGTCAGGGTTTCTGCAACCTATATTACAACAACACATACTACGCCGGGAACAGGAACCATTACTA
TCAGTGCTCTGGATGCTGGCCAGCAGGCCCTTCAGTGTACCAGTGGGGCGGCTTTAATTATCAAGGGGCA
GCAATTTACGGCGATGTTTACGCCTGAATTGCCAGCCATGAATAATACAGTGACTCCGCCACAACCGGAT
GTTACGACACCTTCATCAGGAAAAGGACGTTTTATCACTCAACAAAATTTTGCTACCGTAAATTAGAGTA
TTGACTGAATTAAATAGAATTAACGAAGGTGTAAATAATTATTTATTTGCTGACGAATCGCTGTGACAAA
TAAACACAGGTGATGTTATGGAATTAAATGAGTTAACTAACAAATTGTCAAATTTGGTGCCAATGACCGA
TTTTAAATTAGATAATCGAGCCAGTTTGCAATTGCTTAAATATATTGAAGCGTATACGAAGATAATACCC
TTTAATTCTGGCGATAAATATTGGAATGACTTTTTCTTTATGTCAGGAAATACGCCAGAGAAACTTGCAA
AATTATATCAGAAAGAAATAGAACCCAATGGGGAGTTATTACCTCAGCAGGCTTTTTTGTTGGCGGTTTT
GCGTTTATTGGAAACACCAATATCCTTATTAAATGTATTACCTGCTGCTCATCGTGAGCTCTATTATCGG
GAGCTTTTAGGCTTGTCTTCCCATGCGGCACAGCCTGATCAGGTTGCTTTATCTATGGAACTGAATTCGA
CAGTGATGGAACAGCTGCTCCCTGAAGGAACCCTGTTTGAGGCTGGTCAGGATGAACAAGGCAATGCATT
GCAATATGCCCTGGATGCCAGTTTGCTGGCTAATCGTGGATATATCAGTGACTTGCGCTGGTTACGGAAT
GACGGGGAAAAGCAATGGGTTACTTCTGCTCCATGGGATTTACAGGCACAGGTGTCACTGCCGTCTGATG
GGATACGATTATTTGGTAAGACAAATAGTGATCAGCAGGTATTTGGTGGGGTGTTGATAACGTCATCACT
TCTGGCGATGGAAGCGGGGATAAGGAAGATCATTGTTACTTTTGAGCAGGAGATGAACACCCAAGAACTG
GTGGCACAGGTCAGCAGTGGAAATCAATGGCTAACATTGACGTCTGAGGTAAATAAGAAAGAGGTCACAC
TGACACTGTCAGACAAAGAACCGGCAATCAGTGCGCCAGAGGATCTGGATAATCTCTTTTTCACGCAACC
GGTACTCAGGCTACAGGGAAAGGATAGTCAGGCACTGCCGGAGGTGACGGGTATCAGCGTTTCGGAAAAG
GATGATACTAAGGATACCTCTTTTGAGATGTATCACTTAACACCATTTGGTTATAGCAGTGATATAGAGC
CATTGGAGGAAAATCCAGCGTTATATTTAGGCTTTACTGATGTAAAGCCAGGGCAAACACTGGCGCTGTA
TTGGAAATTAAAATCCCCGCAGCAACCAACCGTTTCCTGGTATTACCTGGATCAACATAATCAATGGGCT
GAATTGGATTCATGGGTCAGTGATGGAACCCAGAATCTGTATCAGGATGGTACTTGGCACGTTGAGTTGC
CTGTGGATGCATCCAATCAGGCAGAGCAGATGCCAGTTGGACGCTATTGGTTGCGGGCAGTGGTGGAGGT
ACCCGCTCATGAGGGGGCGTTGGGGAAGGCTCCTTGGCTATATGGTCTAATCTATAACGCCATGACGGCA
ACCTTGGTTAATGTAGATAGCATCAGTGACAGCCATTTCTTAACCCCTTTGCCTGCCAGCAGCATACAGC
GGCCCGTTGAACCCATCATTGTGTTGGCATCGGTCAACCAGCCTTGGGCATCATGGGGTGGACGTATACC
TGAATCCTACAGTGCCTTTTTTGAACGGATAGCTCAAAACCTGTCTCATCGAAACCGGTCCTTAACCTGG
GGAAATATGGTGACATTACTCAAAGAGCGTTATGTCAGCATCTTTGATGTTAAGTATCCAGGTAATGATG
AACTCACCAGAGTGCCAGCATTGGAGCAGCAGCAACTAACAGTGATTCCAGCAAACCGGTACAACGATAG
CGATGATTCTCTGCGTCCGGTACTGAATCCTGCTCGTCTGCAAGAGATGGCTGATTGGTTGCAGCAGAAA
GACTCTCCCTGGGCCTCTATTGAGGTCAGGAATCCAGAATACTTGGATGTGAAAATCCATTACGAGGTGA
TTTTTAAACCTGATGTGAACGAAGATTTTGGCTATCGCCAGCTACAGCAGCAACTGTGTGAGGTGTATAT
GCCTTGGAGCATAGATGAGCAGCGGCCCGTTGTATTGAATAACAGCATTAATTATTTCCAGTTGTTAGCC
ACTATTCAACAGCAACCGCTGGTTGAGCGAGTCACTCGTCTGACACTACATCGGGCTGATTCTTCTGATG
AGAGTGATGGTACAGCATCTGTGGAAGCCAAAGATAATGAAGTGCTTATTTTAGTCTGGGAAGAGGACGA
TAATCTGCAATACCGAGGAAATGACTATGAGTAATCAGGATGCACTGTTTCATAGCGTTAAAGACGATAT
TCACTTTGATACCTTGCTGGAACAAGCTCATCAGGTGATTGAAAAACAGGCTGAAAAACTGTGGAGTGAT
ACGGCAGAGCATGATCCGGGTATCACATTTTTGCAGGGAATCAGTTACGGTGTGTCAGATTTGGCTTACC
GACATACATTACCCCTGAAAGATTTACTGACTCCGGCGCCGGATGAGCAGCAGCAAGAGGGAATTTTTCC
TGCCGAATTTGGCCCGCATAATACACTGACTTGTGGGCCGGTGACAGCGGATGATTATCGCAAGGCATTG
TTAGATCTACACAGCAGCGACAGCCTGGATGGTACTCAGCAGGATGAGGGGGATTTTCTGTTCCGGAGTG
TGCAACTGGTGCGTGAACCGGAAAAACAGCGTTATACCTATTGGTATGATGCAACCAAGAGGGAATATAG
CTTTGTCAACAGTGAAGGGGCTAAAGAGTTTACCTTGCGGGGGAATTACTGGTTGTATCTGGAACCAACC
CGTTGGACTCAGGGTAATATTGCCGCTGCTACCAGACAACTGACAGAATTTTTGACTAAAAATCGCAATA
TTGGTGAATCTGTCAGCAACATTATCTGGCTACAACCGGTTGATCTGCCACTGTTGCTGGATGTTGAACT
GGATGATGATGTAGGTGCACAGGATGTCCCCGGTATTTTTGCGGCGGTGTATAGCACCGCAGAGCAGTAT
CTGATGCCTGGAGCACAGCGTTACCGTACGGAAGTACTGCAAAATGCTGGGATGAGCAATGATCAAATCT
TCGAAGGTCCATTATTGGAACATGGCTGGATACCAGAGCTGCCGGCAGCCCGTGATTATACTCAAAGGCT
CACTCTCAATCTTAGCCGGTTGGTAAATAGTCTGCTTGAGATTGAGGGCATTAAACATGTGAATCGTCTT
CGTCTGGATGATAGCTTCGATAAAACTGCTATTGAACCCGTTAAGGGGGATACCTGGTCGTGGTCGATCA
AAGAGGGCTATTATCCACGTCTTTGGGGAGAAGACCCACTTAACCAATTGGCGCAACAAAATGGCCCGCT
TAGGGTGATAGCCAAAGGAGGGATTAGCGTCAGTGTGAGTAAAGAGCAAATCCAGGCCAGTTTACCCAGT
CAATCACTGATTCAAAATGAGCCGGTAATATTGGCTTACGGCCAGCACCGTGACGTTGGCAGCTATTATC
CCGTCAGTGATACTTTGCCGCCTTGCTATGGACTACAACATTCTTTGTCTGAAAGTGAACACTTATTGCC
ACTTCATCAATTTATGTTGCCATTTGAACAATTATTGGCCTGTGGTTGTCAACAGATAGCCATGCTCCCG
CGGTTACTGGCTTTTCAGCGCGAAGGTTATGAGGTTTGGGGTGATCAGTGGCCCTTTAAGTCAGGCTCAG
TGAATGATGACGCCCATCAAGATTATGCCCCTGCATTAAAGGATTTGTTAGGACAGATTGCGCTGGATAG
TGATCATGAATTGGATATTATTAATTACTTGCTGGGTTACTTTGGCACACAGCGGGCACCGCGTACCTTT
ACGACACAACTCGATGATTTTCGTGCGGTCCAACAGGGTTATCTGGCCCAGCAACCGACATTGACTTACC
ACCGCTCCAATATTCGTATCGATCAGGTATCGTCGCTACAAAAACGTATTGCTGCTCGCATGGGGCTGGG
CGGTGAGTTGTTTAAACCTCAACCGGATCTGAGCCAACTGCCTTTTTATTTGATTGAACATCGAGCGTTG
CTGCCAGTCAAACCCAATAGTCAGTTTGATAAGGAACAGAAACCAGCCTCGGTGACAGAGGAGGGGGGCA
GCCAAACAGGTCAACATTATGTGGTCATTGAACAGAAGGGCATTGATGGCAAGCTGACACAGGGGCAAGT
GATCAATTTAATTCTGTATGAAGGAGAGCAGGGAGAAACCCAATTTACGATACGCGGTCAGATGGTATTC
AAAACCGAGGGGGATAAGTTTTGGTTGGATGTGAATAATAGTGCGCAACTGGAATATAATCTGGCGCGGG
TAATGACAGCAGCCAAGGCGAGTAAACTCTTTTGGCAAAACAGCCCGGTATGGATGGAGGATATGGGCTA
TCGTCTGGCCTATGCTAGTGACCAATCCTCATTGCCTGTGAATCAACGGCGCTTGACCCGCACAGTGCAA
ACTCCATTCCCGCCGATGGTTGTTGTAGGTAGCGAAATCACCCTGTTAAAGCAGGTGGGGATAGTCAATT
TAAAAAAAGCGGAGTCAGAAAAACTTTATGCAAAAGTTGTTAGCTTTGATCGCATTGAAGGGACCTTGAT
TATTGAGCGTTTGGGTAATTCCACTCTGGCTTTTCCTACCTCGGAAGAGGCGTGGCGGTATAGTTGGTAT
TTTTCGGGGGAGAAATATGAAAGGACTGACCGCTTTTCATTTGTGATTAGCGTAGTAGTGAACAGTGACT
TAATTAAATTGCCCGGTGTTGATCCCTATAAATTGGAAGAATGGGTGAAAGAAACGATTCTTACCGAATT
TCCAGCTCATATTTCTATGATTATCCATTGGATGGATCGGGAAGCCTTTTTAAATTTCGCCAATACCTAT
CAGCGTTGGCAAAATAATGGTACGCCACTGGGGGATGCGGCTTATTCCATTCTAGAAAGTTTGACACTTG
GTAAATTGCCATCTGCCTTAAAAGGTGTTGGCACAATGCGTATTGCCACATCTAGTCAAAGAGAAGAAGT
GGTGGGTAGTAATGGTGATCAATGGAATACAGATGGAATAACCCAGAATGAATTATTCTATGTTCCTAAA
GAGAGCTAGGAAAAATAAATATCTGCCACTAATGATGTTGAATTAAATATGTTTTCTGGAGTTAATCATG
AACGAAACTCGTTATAATGCAACTGTACAAGAACAACAAACATTATCTAATCCAAAAGCTGTTGGACCTG
ACATCGATAAATTAAAGGATAAATTTAAAGAGGGCAGTATTCCCCTGCAAACCGATTTCAATGAGTTAAT
TGATATTGCCGATATTGGACGTAAAGCCTGTGGTCAAGCGCCACAACAAAATGGCCCAGGAGAAGGATTG
AAATTGGCTGATGACGGTACGCTTAATTTAAAAATAGGCACTTTTTCCAATAAAGACTTTTCTCCATTAA
TATTAAAAGATGATGTTTTATCTGTAGATCTTGGTAGTGGTCTGACTAATGAAACCAATGGAATCTGTGT
CGGTCAGGGCGATGGTATTACAGTTAACACTAGCAATGTAGCTGTAAAACAAGGTAACGGAATTAGCGTT
ACTAGTAGTGGTGGTGTTGCCGTTAAAGTTAGTGCTAATAAGGGACTTAGCGTTGATAGTAGTGGTGTTG
CAGTTAAAGTTAATACTGATAAGGGAATTAGCGTTGATGGTAATGGTGTTGCAGTTAAAGTTAATACTAG
TAAAGGAATTAGCGTTGATAATACAGGTGTTGCAGTTATAGCTAATGCTAGTAAGGGAATTAGCGTTGAT
GGTAGTGGTGTTGCAGTTATAGCTAATACTAGTAAAGGAATTAGCGTTGATGGTAGTGGTGTTGCAGTTA
TAGCTAATACTAGTAAAGGAATTAGCGTTGATAATACAGGTGTTGCAGTTATAGCTAATGCTAGTAAGGG
AATTAGCGTTGATGGTAGTGGTGTTGCAGTTATAGCTAATACTAGTAAAGGAATTAGCGTTGATGGTAGT
GGTGTTGCAGTTATAGCTAATACTAGTAAAGGAATTAGCGTTGATAGTAGTGGTGTTGCAGTTAAAGTTA
AAGCTAATGGCGGAATTAAAGTAGATGCTAATGGTGTTGCAATTGATCCTAATAATGTACTCCCCAAGGG
AGTGATTGTAATGTTCTCTGGCAGTACTGCACCAACTGGTTGGGCGTTATGTGATGGCAATAATGGTACA
CCAAATTTAATCGATCGATTTATTTTAGGTGGGAAAGGGACTGATATTAATGGAGTGAGTACTAATACAG
CTTCAGGTACTAAAAATAGTAAGTTATTCGATTTCAGTTCTGATGAAGCTACATTAACTATTGATGGTAA
AACACTGGGGAGAGGCGGTTCTGGCGGCGGTGGTTCTGGCGGTAACGATAAACTGACCCTGTGGACCACA
CCGGCACCGAGTCCGAATTGTCGTCTGAATGCAGAAAAAGATGCAAAACTGACACTGGTTCTGACCAAAT
GTGGTAGCCAGATTCTGGCAACCGTTAGCGTTCTGGCAGTTAAAGGTAGCCTGGCACCGATTAGCGGCAC
CGTTCAGAGCGCACATCTGATTATTCGTTTTGATGAAAATGGCGTGCTGCTGAATAATAGCTTTCTGGAT
CCGGAATATTGGAATTTTCGTAATGGTGATCTGACCGAAGGCACCGCATATACCAATGCAGTTGGTTTTA
TGCCGAATCTGAGCGCATATCCGAAAAGCCATGGTAAAACCGCAAAAAGCAATATTGTTAGCCAGGTGTA
TCTGAACGGCGATAAAACAAAACCGGTTACACTGACCATTACACTGAATGGCACCCAAGAAACCGGTGAT
ACCACAGCATGTGATTGTCGTGGTGATTGTTTTTGTGGTCCGAGCGCCTATAGCATGAGCTTTAGCTGGG
ATTGGAGCGGTCATAACTATATCAATGAAATTTTTGCGACCAGCAGCTACACCTTTAGCTATATTGCACA
AGAAGGTAGCGGTAGCGGTTCAGGTAGTGGTTCTAAAAAGAAGAAAAAGAAAAAGGGTGGCTCTGGTGGT
GGTGGTTCAGGTGGTCACGATCATGATATTAAGATAACGGGCACAGGAAAACATTCTCACAAAAACAAAG
TAACAGTCCCTTATTATATTCTGGCTTTCATCATAAAGCTTTAATATATATGAAAAATTGAAAATATAAA
TTATCCATTAATAATAAAGAGGATATTAGCATGACTTCGGAGCCAAATCTGTTAAACCGGATTACAATTA
CTATTGAAGCTAATAATCAACAAGTAGCTAGAAAAGTATTGCATGGCTCCTTGCTTAATCAAGCTAATAT
AAATAAATTATTTAATTCATACTTTAATGAATATGAAATTAATAGGGGTGTTTATTTAGAAACATTAATC
CTGAATCTTGGTACGATAAATTTCCATGATTTTAATTCATTGTTTCCTACTCTCCTAAAAGCTGCATTGA
ATAAAGAATTCAGTCAATATCAGATAAACAACCATAGGGAAGAAATGCTATTTAATGAGACAATATCAAA
TCAAGCTACTGATAAGTCTTACATATTTGGCGATAACAAATTAATTGATGCAGAGAATTTCATTCACTTT
TTATATCAAAAGCATTCCACATTAAATCTAGTAGAAGCAATGGGAAATAATGGTATTGAAAAATTAACAA
ATCAGTTAACACAAATAGAAAATAAATTTGCGTTATTATTGGCAAAAAGTTGTTTGTCTGAGGAAGGCTT
AAAACGACTCTTGGCTATCAAACAACCCGATTTATTAATCGCTATCAATCGCAGATTATCTGAAAGAATA
AATAGACCACAATATCAGGAGAAGCTTGTTTCCTGCGGACAACTGATATTTAGTGCTCTGGGATATATAC
AACAGTACAATATACAGGAAATTCCTAAACCGGATGAAAAAGTTATTGCACGCATAACAACTGAACTTAA
TAATAATGGTTTGCTTAATACAATACCTATTATTACACTATTTCGTCAGAGTGGGATTAACGATTCATCA
CTAAATGATTGGCTAAAGAAAATCTGGCAGGTGAGATCAATTTCACAGTTATGCAGAAAGTATCTTTCTG
CTAAGGAATACCAATATCTGTCAGAACATTTTGTTTCAAAGAGCGTCGATAAAAATAGATATGATGAAGA
GCCCGTAAATCAGAGCATATTATCAAGGTTGAATAATAATTCCATTAAAGAAGGAAATAATCACAGTCAA
CTCTGTACTCTCAGTAGACTATATTCTGAACCCGTTGTATTACCTGAACAAACCATTCTACGTCAGGTTA
GTAATACAGTAGATCAGAGCATATTATCAAGGTTGAATAATGCCTCCATTAAAGAAGGAAATAACCAAAG
TCAACTTCGCACTCTCAGTAGACTATATTCTGAGCCCGTTGCATTACCTGAACAAACCATTCCACGTCAG
GTTAGTAATACAGGTATATTAATTCTATGGCCAATGCTACCTACACTATTTAACCAGCTTGGTCTACTTG
AGAAAAAGAAATTTATCCATCGTCAGGCCCAGTTTAATGCCGTTGATTTTCTTGATTACCTGATTTGGGG
AACCGAAGATGTGAAAGTGGAACGAAAGGTTTTGAATAATGTTCTATGTGGGTTAATGGCTGATGAAATT
ACTGAACCAATGCCTATTGAACCAGAAAAACAATGGATAATAATTCAATGGCTGGACGCTATTATCTCCC
AACTTTCTGGCTGGAAAAAGTTAAGTCGTAATGACGTCCGTCAATTATTTCTACAACGACCAGGAGAATT
ACTGATCAATGAACAGGAAATTAAAATCACAATACAGCAACAACCATTTGATGCTCTGTTAACTGATTGG
CCGTGGCCAATGAATATGGCTTGTTTTAGCTGGTTGAGTCAACCATTAACCATTACGTGGTTATAACCAT
TGACCACAATGACTTAGTCTGAGTAAAAAATATGAATATATCGCCTGTTTTTTATGATTCATTGAATCAG
GATAACGACCGTGATCTATCGTTTTTATTTAGCGAACTGGAACGAATAGATCTCGCTCTTCAACACCATT
TTTATTGTGTAGAAAGTCAGCGAAGTGAGCTCCTGGATGAGTTTCTGCTCACTGAGGCGGAAGTGGTGAC
CAGGCTGGATAAGCCACTTGGTAAACCTCATTGGATAAATGATGATTATCTGGCGATATCGCAAAAGGGC
AATGTAAGCCTAATGGCAGCGTCCAGATTAATGGATCTGATCGAACGCTTTGAACTGACTGATTTTGAGC
GCGATGTTTTACTATTAGGCTTATTGCCCCATTTTGATAGCCGCTATTATCGACTGTTTTCGCTGATTCA
AGGGGGACAACAGGGTCGATTACCTTCTTTTGCGCTGGCATTGGAACTGTTTTGCCACTCGGCGCTGGAG
AAACAGGTACAGCAAGCGAGTTTTCTGCACCGGGCACCTTTGATGGGTTGCCAGCTATTATCCATCGATA
CTAGTCAAAAAACGCTGGCCTGGCTCCAGACTCCCTTTATTACTGACAGCGGGGTATATCACTTTTTACT
GGGGCATCACTACATTATGCCGGCTTTAGAACATTGTGCTGAGTGGTTAACACCGACAGGGATTGGCTGT
TATCCTGAAGGATTAAAACAAGTACTGGGTAACGTATTGTTATCTGACAACGATAATATTAGACCGATTG
TCTTATTACGGGGAATGGCCGGCAGTGCCAGAGCTTATACCATTACTAATATGATGGCTTCAGAAGGGAA
GCAAACACTGCTGGTAGATATATCCAAACTTGCTGATAGCGATGAAAAAAACATTATTCTTCAGATAAAG
CATATTTTGCGGGAAACCCGCATGCATGGAGCATGTTTATTATTACGGAATTTTTGCTTGTTAGTGGAAC
AGAATAAACAACTATTGGACTCCCTGTCAGAGTTATTGAATCAACCTGAATTAAGAATTGTTTGCCTGAT
TGAGCCTTATTCCCCATTGGTATGGCTGAAAAAGATACCGGTATTACTGATTGAGATGCCACTTTTAACG
CCTGCGGAAAAAGCCAGATTGTTAATTGCCAGCTTACCGGATAATTGTTCCGAGGATATTGATACGATAA
CTTTAAGCCAGCGTTACACTTTTAACCCAGAAACCCTGCCATTGATTTTGCAAGAGGCCCAGCTTTATCA
ACAGCAGCGAGATCCGCTGGATATCTTGCAGCAATGCGATATACGCCAGGCATTAAATTTGCGTGCTCAA
CAAAATTTCGGTCAATTGGCACAGCGGATTATTCCTAAGCGCTCATTAAAGGATTTATTGGTATCCGATG
AGATTGCTCAGCAGTTACGGGAAATACTCATAGCAATTAAGTATCGGGAACAGGTTCTGGCGGGAGGGTT
TAAAGATAAAATTGCCTATGGCACTGGTATCAGCGCCCTGTTTTATGGTGATTCAGGCACTGGAAAAACC
ATGGCAGCAGAAGTGATTGCTGACCACATTGGCGTTGACTTAATAAAAGTGGATTTATCTACAGTAGTGA
ATAAATACATCGGTGAAACAGAAAAAAACTTATCCCGTATTTTCGATTTGGCGGAACAGGATGCAGGGGT
ATTATTCTTTGATGAAGCTGACGCACTGTTTGGTAAACGCAGTGAAACTAAAGATTCCCAGGACAGACAT
GCCAATATTGAAGTTTCTTACTTATTACAGCGCCTGGAGAATTACCCGGGTCTGGTCATTTTATCCACCA
ATAATCGTGGTCATTTAGACAGTGCTTTTAATCGTCGTTTTACTTTCATTACCCGTTTTACTTACCCGGA
TGAAAAAATCCGTAAAAAAATGTGGCAGGAAATTTGGCCTAGAAATATAAAAATATCGGAAGATATCGAT
TTTAACGAATTAGCTCAACGAACAAGCGTGACTGGCGCGAATATCCGCAATATTGCTTTATTGTCTTCAT
TCTTTGCTTCAGAGCAGGGGAATGATGAAGTCAGTAATGAAAATATTGAAATTGCATTGAAGCGTGAATT
AGCTAAAGTCGGACGATTAACATTTTAAAAGTTATCACAATGAAAGTATTGAAATATTAAATAAATTTAT
TACCAAAAAGTTATCACGATATAATTTAAGAGAGGTTTTTTATGTTAAACACGCAAACTATTATTGATGT
CAATAAGGCAATGGATGCCATGCTGCGCGCATATCTGAATCAAGATATTGCCATTCGTTTTGATCTACCT
GAATTGGATACTATGCAATCTGATGCGATGGTAAGTATCTTTCTTTATGACATTCATGAAGATTTACAGC
TTCGCTCGGCAGAATCAAGAGGGTTTGATGTTTATGCCGGGAGGTTATTGCCTGGTTGGGTAAATATTAA
ATGTAACTATCTGATTACCTATTGGGAAGCTTCTAAGCCAGCGACTGATGCCAGCAGTCCGGATAGCCAA
CCTGATAACCAGGCAATACAAGTGATGTCACAAGTATTAAATGCCTTGATTAATAATCGTCAATTGGCAG
GTATTCCTGGTGCTTATACTCAGGTTGTACCGCCTAAAGAGAGTTTAAATAGCCTGGGGAATTTCTGGCA
ATCACTGGGTAATCGCCCACGGCTTTCTCTCAATTATTCAGTGACAGTACCTGTTAGCCTAAACGATGGT
CAGGATAGCGCGACTCCGGTTACCGCGGTTTCTTCTACAGTGGAACAAACGGCATCGCTCAGTCAAGAAG
TGGTTAGTCATGCTTTACGCGAATTACTCATTACGGAATTAGGAGGAGGAGAGGATAACCGGTTGGTACT
GAGTAAAGTTGAATTATCCGCAGTGAAAGAGACGATGACTCAAGACAGTCCGGCTCAGATGATTATATTG
TTGTCTGTTTCAGGCATTACACGACAGGAATATTTGAAGGAAATTGATAATATCTTTGATCGTTGGGTAA
ATAATGCTGAAGTTATTACCACTATTGATGATTGTGGGATTAGAATTGAAAGTATAACGAAAGATAATCT
TGTAGGAATTTAAATTTTTTTAATTAAATAAAGGAATTAATATTGATTTGATAGAGCATGTAATCAATAA
CTTCTATGAAAATGTTGAAAAACAATACACGGAAACACTTAACTTACAATTAAATTGTTAAAGGAGATGA
TGATAAGAATGGTCAGTCACCAGATAAAATGATCTCTGGTCAATTTTAGGAAAGCTGAAAAAACCTGACC
AAATGCGTCGTAAATTCTATGCTTAGAAAGACTCGGTGCCAGTGTAATACCTAAGATATGGTTTTTATTT
CCATATCTGTTCGAAAACTTAGAAATAACAAGTTCAACAATAACCAGGGACTTTAAATATCGGATCCTTG
TCGGGAAGATGCGTGATCTGATCCTTCAACTCAGCAAAAGTTCGATTTATTCAACAAAGCCGCCGTCCCG
TCAAGTCAGCGTAATGCTCTGCCAGTGTTACAACCAATTAACCAATTCTGATTAGAAAAACTCATCGAGC
ATCAAATGAAACTGCAATTTATTCATATCAGGATTATCAATACCATATTTTTGAAAAAGCCGTTTCTGTA
ATGAAGGAGAAAACTCACCGAGGCAGTTCCATAGGATGGCAAGATCCTGGTATCGGTCTGCGATTCCGAC
TCGTCCAACATCAATACAACCTATTAATTTCCCCTCGTCAAAAATAAGGTTATCAAGTGAGAAATCACCA
TGAGTGACGACTGAATCCGGTGAGAATGGCAAAAGCTTATGCATTTCTTTCCAGACTTGTTCAACAGGCC
AGCCATTACGCTCGTCATCAAAATCACTCGCATCAACCAAACCGTTATTCATTCGTGATTGCGCCTGAGC
GAGACGAAATACGCGATCGCTGTTAAAAGGACAATTACAAACAGGAATCGAATGCAACCGGCGCAGGAAC
ACTGCCAGCGCATCAACAATATTTTCACCTGAATCAGGATATTCTTCTAATACCTGGAATGCTGTTTTCC
CGGGGATCGCAGTGGTGAGTAACCATGCATCATCAGGAGTACGGATAAAATGCTTGATGGTCGGAAGAGG
CATAAATTCCGTCAGCCAGTTTAGTCTGACCATCTCATCTGTAACATCATTGGCAACGCTACCTTTGCCA
TGTTTCAGAAACAACTCTGGCGCATCGGGCTTCCCATACAATCGATAGATTGTCGCACCTGATTGCCCGA
CATTATCGCGAGCCCATTTATACCCATATAAATCAGCATCCATGTTGGAATTTAATCGCGGCCTCGAGCA
AGACGTTTCCCGTTGAATATGGCTCATAACACCCCTTGTATTACTGTTTATGTAAGCAGACAGTTTTATT
GTTCATGATGATATATTTTTATCTTGTGCAATGTAACATCAGAGATTTTGAGACACAACGTGGCTTTCGA
CTTCCGGCAAGCTATACGCGCCCTAGAATTGTCAATTTTAATCCTCTGTTTATCGGCAGTTCGTAGAGCG
CGCCGTGCGTCCCGAGCGATACTGAGCGAAGCAAGTGCGTCGAGCAGTGCCCGCTTGTTCCTGAAATGCC
AGTAAAGCGCTGGCTGCTGAACCCCCAGCCGGAACTGACCCCACAAGGCCCTAGCGTTTGCAATGCACCA
GGTCATCATTGACCCAGGCGTGTTCCACCAGGCCGCTGCCTCGCAACTCTTCGCAGGCTTCGCCGACCTG
CTCGCGCCACTTCTTCACGCGGGTGGAATCCGATCCGCACATGAGGCGGAAGGTTTCCAGCTTGAGCGGG
TACGGCTCCCGGTGCGAGCTGAAATAGTCGAACATCCGTCGGGCCGTCGGCGACAGCTTGCGGTACTTCT
CCCATATGAATTTCGTGTAGTGGTCGCCAGCAAACAGCACGACGATTTCCTCGTCGATCAGGACCTGGCA
ACGGGACGTTTTCTTGCCACGGTCCAGGACGCGGAAGCGGTGCAGCAGCGACACCGATTCCAGGTGCCCA
ACGCGGTCGGACGTGAAGCCCATCGCCGTCGCCTGTAGGCGCGACAGGCATTCCTCGGCCTTCGTGTAAT
ACCGGCCATTGATCGACCAGCCCAGGTCCTGGCAAAGCTCGTA
Features (pLannotate 1.2.2; 9 found; start..end, strand, type, name):
    938..1309    -  CDS            traJ: oriT-recognizing protein; traJ
   1342..1451    -  oriT           oriT: incP origin of transfer
   1604..2235    +  rep_origin     oriV: incP origin of replication
   2544..3132    +  rep_origin     ori: high-copy-number ColE1/pMB1/pBR322/pUC origin of replication
  17969..18694   +  CDS            SPIKE_ADE05 (fragment): Experimental evidence at protein level: Swiss-Prot protein existence level 1. Forms spikes that protrude from each vertex of the icosahedral capsid. Interacts with host coxsackievirus and adenovirus receptor CXADR located at the cell tight junctions to provide virion initial attachment to target cell. The fiber protein binds to CXADR with a higher affinity than CXADR binds to itself, thereby blocking the cell-cell adhesion function of CXADR dimers and leading to local disruption of the tight junction. Fiber protein present on neo- synthesized particles may thus disrupt the junctional integrity
  18724..18741   +  CDS            K-Ras (fragment): human small GTPase proto-oncoprotein
  24202..25017   -  CDS            KanR: aminoglycoside phosphotransferase; aph(3')-Ia; confers resistance to kanamycin in bacteria or G418 (Geneticin®) in eukaryotes
  25149..25301   -  CDS            tetR (fragment): TETR1_ECOLX - Experimental evidence at protein level: Swiss-Prot protein existence level 1. TetR is the repressor of the tetracycline resistance element; its N-terminal region forms a helix-turn-helix structure and binds DNA. Binding of tetracycline to TetR reduces the repressor affinity for the tetracycline resistance gene (tetA) promoter operator sites. From Escherichia coli.
  25321..666     -  CDS            trfA (across the origin): trans-acting replication protein that binds to and activates oriV
