[The description below was written by a language model from this plasmid's Addgene catalogue record and pLannotate feature annotations shown in this document.]
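Description:
pAWP78-PVCpnf_pvc13-Ad5RGDPK7_Δpvc10 is a roughly 25.8 kb bacterial expression plasmid that carries an engineered version of the Photorhabdus asymbiotica PVCpnf locus. This locus encodes a Photorhabdus virulence cassette, a syringe-like extracellular contractile injection system. The pAWP78 backbone is a broad-host-range IncP-type vector. It has oriV with its trans-acting replication protein TrfA, and an oriT with traJ that allows conjugative mobilisation. A ColE1/pUC-type origin is also annotated, although the catalogue lists the plasmid as low copy. Selection is by kanamycin through an aph(3')-Ia gene. A short tetR fragment is also detected and is probably a backbone remnant.

Most of the insert, which was assembled by Gibson cloning, is not annotated in the automated feature table, so the individual pvc structural genes and the promoter driving them cannot be read from the record. The table does pick out the retargeting modification. A fragment of the human adenovirus 5 fiber protein, corresponding to the receptor-binding knob, is placed in pvc13, which the construct name and stated purpose indicate is the targeting component being modified. According to the catalogue entry, this knob carries RGD and PK7 insertions that expand its tropism. The very short hit labelled K-Ras just downstream of the knob is most plausibly the polylysine PK7 stretch rather than a genuine K-Ras element.

The construct also encodes a truncated Pvc10 spike tip protein. The record does not state the functional consequence of this truncation. The plasmid is used to produce retargeted PVC particles in bacteria for studies of programmable protein delivery into cells.
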