Addgene plasmid #198449: pAWP78-PVCpnf_pvc13-Ad5RGDPK7_Δpvc10
Purpose: Produces PVCs retargeted with expanded tropism hAd5 knob (RGD and PK7 insertions); also contains truncated spike tip protein (Pvc10).
Depositing lab: Feng Zhang. Depositing organization: Broad Institute. Publication: Programmable protein delivery with a bacterial contractile injection system. Kreitz J, Friedrich MJ, Guru A, Lash B, Saito M, Macrae RK, Zhang F. Nature. 2023 Apr;616(7956):357-364. doi: 10.1038/s41586-023-05870-7. Epub 2023 Mar 29. PubMed 36991127.
Backbone
  Vector backbone: pAWP78
  Vector type: Bacterial Expression
Growth in bacteria
  Bacterial resistance: Kanamycin, 50 μg/mL
  Growth temperature: 37°C
  Growth strain: DH5alpha
  Copy number: Low Copy
Gene/Insert
  Gene/Insert name: PVCpnf_pvc13-Ad5RGDPK7_Δpvc10
  Species: Photorhabdus asymbiotica
  Cloning method: Gibson Cloning
Terms and licenses: Academic/Nonprofit Terms; Industry Terms: Not Available to Industry
How to cite: pAWP78-PVCpnf_pvc13-Ad5RGDPK7_Δpvc10 was a gift from Feng Zhang (Addgene plasmid # 198449 ; http://n2t.net/addgene:198449 ; RRID:Addgene_198449)
